Addgene plasmid #101642: pRSM4
Purpose: Encodes the fluorescent protein KCyG4219 for constitutive expression in E. coli.
Depositing lab: Thomas Hughes. Depositing organization: Montana State University. Publication: Blue-Shifted Green Fluorescent Protein Homologues Are Brighter than Enhanced Green Fluorescent Protein under Two-Photon Excitation. Molina RS, Tran TM, Campbell RE, Lambert GG, Salih A, Shaner NC, Hughes TE, Drobizhev M. J Phys Chem Lett. 2017 Jun 15;8(12):2548-2554. doi: 10.1021/acs.jpclett.7b00960. Epub 2017 May 25. PubMed 28530831.
Backbone
  Vector backbone: pNCS
  Vector type: Bacterial Expression
Growth in bacteria
  Bacterial resistance: Ampicillin, 100 μg/mL
  Growth temperature: 37°C
  Growth strain: DH5alpha
  Copy number: High Copy
Gene/Insert
  Gene/Insert name: KCyG4219
  Insert size (bp): 660
  Mutation: C-terminal residues (221-223) deletion. Ser220Val, Lys11Arg, Phe13Tyr, Lys32Arg, Gln187Lys, Ala131Met, Asn200Glu, Cys67Ala, Gly205Lys. Insertion of Val between Met1 and Ser2.
  Tag / fusion protein: 6XHis (N terminal on insert)
  Cloning method: Ligation Independent Cloning
  Sequencing primers: 5′ T7; 3′ T7term
Terms and licenses: Academic/Nonprofit Terms; Industry Terms: Not Available to Industry
Depositor comments: The fluorescent protein sequence comes from the following publication: Kikuchi A.; Fukumura E.; Karasawa S.; Shiro Y.; Miyawaki A. Crystal Structure of a New Cyan Fluorescent Protein and Its Hue-Shifted Variants. Biochemistry 2009, 48, 5276_528310.1021/bi801658p.
How to cite: pRSM4 was a gift from Thomas Hughes (Addgene plasmid # 101642 ; http://n2t.net/addgene:101642 ; RRID:Addgene_101642)
