[The description below was written by a language model from this plasmid's Addgene catalogue record and pLannotate feature annotations shown in this document.]
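Description:
pRSM4 is a small (about 3.6 kb) bacterial expression plasmid built on the pNCS backbone and intended for constitutive production of the fluorescent protein KCyG4219 in E. coli. It is maintained at high copy through a ColE1/pUC-type origin and selected with ampicillin via the β-lactamase gene under its own bla promoter. An f1 phage origin is also present, along with short remnants of lacZα and lacI that appear to be backbone leftovers rather than functional genes; in particular, no intact lac repressor is annotated.

The payload is a roughly 660 bp coding sequence that the annotation software matches to KCY-R1-38H, a cyan fluorescent protein described in 2009 from the coral Verrillofungia concinna. The record identifies the insert as KCyG4219, a related hue-shifted variant. Relative to its reference it carries nine point substitutions, a valine inserted after the initiator methionine, and a deletion of the three C-terminal residues. Upstream of the fluorescent protein lies an N-terminal leader consisting of a 6xHis tag (detected as a fragment of a composite tag), the T7 gene 10 leader peptide and an Xpress epitope that includes an enterokinase cleavage site, allowing affinity purification, detection and tag removal. A T7 promoter, a T7 gene 10 ribosome binding site and a downstream T7 terminator flank the cassette. The record describes expression as constitutive but does not identify which promoter element is responsible for it. The depositor and repository-verified sequences give essentially identical feature maps. The associated work compared blue-shifted GFP homologues with EGFP for brightness under two-photon excitation, so the plasmid serves mainly to produce purified protein for photophysical characterisation.
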