Features (pLannotate 1.2.2; 14 found; start..end, strand, type, name):
     20..69      +  CDS            SET1 (fragment): solubility-enhancement tag derived from T7 phage gene 10B
     77..124     +  terminator     T7 terminator: transcription terminator for bacteriophage T7 RNA polymerase
    150..216     +  CDS            lacZα (fragment): LacZα fragment of β-galactosidase; lacZ fragment
    221..649     +  rep_origin     f1 ori (sequence partly withheld): f1 bacteriophage origin of replication; arrow indicates direction of (+) strand synthesis
    702..806     +  promoter       AmpR promoter: bla
    807..1667    +  CDS            AmpR: β-lactamase; bla; confers resistance to ampicillin, carbenicillin, and related antibiotics
   1838..2426    +  rep_origin     ori: high-copy-number ColE1/pMB1/pBR322/pUC origin of replication
   2609..2662    +  CDS            lacI (fragment): lac repressor; lacI; The lac repressor binds to the lac operator to inhibit transcription in E. coli. This inhibition can be relieved by adding lactose or isopropyl-β-D-thiogalactopyranoside (IPTG).
   2682..2700    +  promoter       T7 promoter: promoter for bacteriophage T7 RNA polymerase
   2784..2803    +  RBS            RBS (fragment): efficient ribosome binding site from bacteriophage T7 gene 10 (Olins and Rangwala, 1989)
   2826..2846    +  CDS            capTEV™ (fragment): composite tag for in vivo biotinylation, TEV protease cleavage, and 6xHis tagging
   2847..2879    +  CDS            T7 tag (gene 10 leader): leader peptide from bacteriophage T7 gene 10 promotes efficient translation in E. coli
   2883..2906    +  CDS            Xpress™ tag: Xpress™ epitope tag, including an enterokinase recognition and cleavage site
   2907..3572    +  CDS            KCY-R1-38H: KCY-R1-38H is a basic (constitutively fluorescent) cyan fluorescent protein published in 2009, derived from Verrillofungia concinna.
>Addgene plasmid #101642 | pRSM4 | depositor full sequence | sequence record 191748 | Full Sequence
GAATTCGAAGCTTGATCCGGCTGCTAACAAAGCCCGAAAGGAAGCTGAGTTGGCTGCTGCCACCGCTGAG
CAATAACTAGCATAACCCCTTGGGGCCTCTAAACGGGTCTTGAGGGGTTTTTTGCTGAAAGGAGGAACTA
TATCCGGATCTGGCGTAATAGCGAAGAGGCCCGCACCGATCGCCCTTCCCAACAGTTGCGCAGCCTGAAT
GGCGAATGGG
[124 nt withheld, positions 221-344]
C
[91 nt withheld, positions 346-436]
A
[49 nt withheld, positions 438-486]
CCTTTGACGTTGGAGTCCACGTTCTTT
[37 nt withheld, positions 514-550]
ACCCTATCTCGGTCTATTCTTTTGATTTATAAGGGATTTTGCCGATTTCGGCCTATTGGTTAAAAAATGA
GCTGATTTAACAAAAATTTAACGCGAATTTTAACAAAATATTAACGCTTACAATTTAGGTGGCACTTTTC
GGGGAAATGTGCGCGGAACCCCTATTTGTTTATTTTTCTAAATACATTCAAATATGTATCCGCTCATGAG
ACAATAACCCTGATAAATGCTTCAATAATATTGAAAAAGGAAGAGTATGAGTATTCAACATTTCCGTGTC
GCCCTTATTCCCTTTTTTGCGGCATTTTGCCTTCCTGTTTTTGCTCACCCAGAAACGCTGGTGAAAGTAA
AAGATGCTGAAGATCAGTTGGGTGCACGAGTGGGTTACATCGAACTGGATCTCAACAGCGGTAAGATCCT
TGAGAGTTTTCGCCCCGAAGAACGTTTTCCAATGATGAGCACTTTTAAAGTTCTGCTATGTGGCGCGGTA
TTATCCCGTATTGACGCCGGGCAAGAGCAACTCGGTCGCCGCATACACTATTCTCAGAATGACTTGGTTG
AGTACTCACCAGTCACAGAAAAGCATCTTACGGATGGCATGACAGTAAGAGAATTATGCAGTGCTGCCAT
AACCATGAGTGATAACACTGCGGCCAACTTACTTCTGACAACGATCGGAGGACCGAAGGAGCTAACCGCT
TTTTTGCACAACATGGGGGATCATGTAACTCGCCTTGATCGTTGGGAACCGGAGCTGAATGAAGCCATAC
CAAACGACGAGCGTGACACCACGATGCCTGTAGCAATGGCAACAACGTTGCGCAAACTATTAACTGGCGA
ACTACTTACTCTAGCTTCCCGGCAACAATTAATAGACTGGATGGAGGCGGATAAAGTTGCAGGACCACTT
CTGCGCTCGGCCCTTCCGGCTGGCTGGTTTATTGCTGATAAATCTGGAGCCGGTGAGCGTGGGTCTCGCG
GTATCATTGCAGCACTGGGGCCAGATGGTAAGCCCTCCCGTATCGTAGTTATCTACACGACGGGGAGTCA
GGCAACTATGGATGAACGAAATAGACAGATCGCTGAGATAGGTGCCTCACTGATTAAGCATTGGTAACTG
TCAGACCAAGTTTACTCATATATACTTTAGATTGATTTAAAACTTCATTTTTAATTTAAAAGGATCTAGG
TGAAGATCCTTTTTGATAATCTCATGACCAAAATCCCTTAACGTGAGTTTTCGTTCCACTGAGCGTCAGA
CCCCGTAGAAAAGATCAAAGGATCTTCTTGAGATCCTTTTTTTCTGCGCGTAATCTGCTGCTTGCAAACA
AAAAAACCACCGCTACCAGCGGTGGTTTGTTTGCCGGATCAAGAGCTACCAACTCTTTTTCCGAAGGTAA
CTGGCTTCAGCAGAGCGCAGATACCAAATACTGTTCTTCTAGTGTAGCCGTAGTTAGGCCACCACTTCAA
GAACTCTGTAGCACCGCCTACATACCTCGCTCTGCTAATCCTGTTACCAGTGGCTGCTGCCAGTGGCGAT
AAGTCGTGTCTTACCGGGTTGGACTCAAGACGATAGTTACCGGATAAGGCGCAGCGGTCGGGCTGAACGG
GGGGTTCGTGCACACAGCCCAGCTTGGAGCGAACGACCTACACCGAACTGAGATACCTACAGCGTGAGCT
ATGAGAAAGCGCCACGCTTCCCGAAGGGAGAAAGGCGGACAGGTATCCGGTAAGCGGCAGGGTCGGAACA
GGAGAGCGCACGAGGGAGCTTCCAGGGGGAAACGCCTGGTATCTTTATAGTCCTGTCGGGTTTCGCCACC
TCTGACTTGAGCGTCGATTTTTGTGATGCTCGTCAGGGGGGCGGAGCCTATGGAAAAACGCCAGCAACGC
GGCCTTTTTACGGTTCCTGGCCTTTTGCTGGCCTTTTGCTCACATGTTCTTTCCTGCGTTATCCCCTGAT
TCTGTGGATAACCGTATTACCGCCTTTGAGTGAGCTGATACCGCTCGCCGCAGCCGAACGACCGAGCGCA
GCGAGTCAGTGAGCGAGGAAGCGGAAGAGCGCCCAATACGCAAACCGCCTCTCCCCGCGCGTTGGCCGAT
TCATTAATGCAGGATCTCGATCCCGCGAAATTAATACGACTCACTATAGGGAGACCACAACGGTTTCCCT
CTAGAATCACCGAGTTTATTCTTGACACCTGATGCGATGAATGATATAATAGGAAAGTACTGTTTTGTTT
AACTTTAAGAAGGGGATATACATATGCGGGGTTCTCATCATCATCATCATCATGGTATGGCTAGCATGAC
TGGTGGACAGCAAATGGGTCGGGATCTGTACGACGATGACGATAAGGATCCGGTGAGCGTGATCAAGCCA
GAAATGAAGATGCGGTACTATATGGACGGCAGCGTCAACGGGCATGAGTTCACCGTGGAGGGGGAAGGCA
CCGGCCGGCCATACGAAGGTAAACACAAGATCACTCTGGACGTGACCAAGGGCGGACCTCTGCCCTTTGC
GTTCGATCTGCTCTCAACTGTTTTCAGCTACGGGAACAGAGCCCTGACCAAATACCCCGATGATATTCCC
GACTACTTTAAACAGTGCTTCCCGGGGGGGTATAGCTGGGAGAGGAAGTTCGAGTTCGAGGACGGCGGAC
TCGCCATCGCTAAAGCAGAAATCTCCCTGAAGGGAAATTGTTTTGAACACAAATCTACCATTGAGGGTAC
GTTCCCCGATTCTAGTCCTATCATGCAGAATAAAACCCTGGGTTGGGAGCCTAGCACAGAAAAGATGACA
GTGCGCGACGGCTCAATGAAGGGCGACGATGCCGCTTATCTGAAGCTTGTGGGGGGAGGAAACCACAAGT
GCTACTTTACAACAACTTATACCGCCAAAAAGAAGATTCCCAACCTGCCCGGCAGCCACTTTATCGGTCA
CCGGATTTCCTCCGTGGTCGAGGGCACCAAAATCAAGGTAATGGAGGACGCCATAGCACATTTGTACCCA
TTCAATGGAAGTTAG
