Features (pLannotate 1.2.2; 14 found; start..end, strand, type, name):
     20..69      +  CDS            SET1 (fragment): solubility-enhancement tag derived from T7 phage gene 10B
     77..124     +  terminator     T7 terminator: transcription terminator for bacteriophage T7 RNA polymerase
    150..216     +  CDS            lacZα (fragment): LacZα fragment of β-galactosidase; lacZ fragment
    221..649     +  rep_origin     f1 ori (sequence partly withheld): f1 bacteriophage origin of replication; arrow indicates direction of (+) strand synthesis
    702..806     +  promoter       AmpR promoter: bla
    807..1667    +  CDS            AmpR: β-lactamase; bla; confers resistance to ampicillin, carbenicillin, and related antibiotics
   1838..2426    +  rep_origin     ori: high-copy-number ColE1/pMB1/pBR322/pUC origin of replication
   2609..2662    +  CDS            lacI (fragment): lac repressor; lacI; The lac repressor binds to the lac operator to inhibit transcription in E. coli. This inhibition can be relieved by adding lactose or isopropyl-β-D-thiogalactopyranoside (IPTG).
   2682..2700    +  promoter       T7 promoter: promoter for bacteriophage T7 RNA polymerase
   2784..2806    +  RBS            RBS: efficient ribosome binding site from bacteriophage T7 gene 10 (Olins and Rangwala, 1989)
   2826..2846    +  CDS            capTEV™ (fragment): composite tag for in vivo biotinylation, TEV protease cleavage, and 6xHis tagging
   2847..2879    +  CDS            T7 tag (gene 10 leader): leader peptide from bacteriophage T7 gene 10 promotes efficient translation in E. coli
   2883..2906    +  CDS            Xpress™ tag: Xpress™ epitope tag, including an enterokinase recognition and cleavage site
   2907..3572    +  CDS            KCY-R1-38H: KCY-R1-38H is a basic (constitutively fluorescent) cyan fluorescent protein published in 2009, derived from Verrillofungia concinna.
>Addgene plasmid #101642 | pRSM4 | addgene full sequence | sequence record 195172 | Addgene NGS Result
GAATTCGAAGCTTGATCCGGCTGCTAACAAAGCCCGAAAGGAAGCTGAGTTGGCTGCTGCCACCGCTGAG
CAATAACTAGCATAACCCCTTGGGGCCTCTAAACGGGTCTTGAGGGGTTTTTTGCTGAAAGGAGGAACTA
TATCCGGATCTGGCGTAATAGCGAAGAGGCCAGCACCGATCGCCCTTCCCAACAGTTGCGCAGCCTGAAT
GGCGAATGGG
[124 nt withheld, positions 221-344]
C
[91 nt withheld, positions 346-436]
A
[49 nt withheld, positions 438-486]
CCTTTGACGTTGGAGTCCACGTTCTTT
[37 nt withheld, positions 514-550]
ACCCTATCTCGGTCTATTCTTTTGATTTATAAGGGATTTTGCCGATTTCGGCCTATTGGTTAAAAAATGA
GCTGATTTAACAAAAATTTAACGCGAATTTTAACAAAATATTAACGCTTACAATTTAGGTGGCACTTTTC
GGGGAAATGTGCGCGGAACCCCTATTTGTTTATTTTTCTAAATACATTCAAATATGTATCCGCTCATGAG
ACAATAACCCTGATAAATGCTTCAATAATATTGAAAAAGGAAGAGTATGAGTATTCAACATTTCCGTGTC
GCCCTTATTCCCTTTTTTGCGGCATTTTGCCTTCCTGTTTTTGCTCACCCAGAAACGCTGGTGAAAGTAA
AAGATGCTGAAGATCAGTTGGGTGCACGAGTGGGTTACATCGAACTGGATCTCAACAGCGGTAAGATCCT
TGAGAGTTTTCGCCCCGAAGAACGTTTTCCAATGATGAGCACTTTTAAAGTTCTGCTATGTGGCGCGGTA
TTATCCCGTATTGACGCCGGGCAAGAGCAACTCGGTCGCCGCATACACTATTCTCAGAATGACTTGGTTG
AGTACTCACCAGTCACAGAAAAGCATCTTACGGATGGCATGACAGTAAGAGAATTATGCAGTGCTGCCAT
AACCATGAGTGATAACACTGCGGCCAACTTACTTCTGACAACGATCGGAGGACCGAAGGAGCTAACCGCT
TTTTTGCACAACATGGGGGATCATGTAACTCGCCTTGATCGTTGGGAACCGGAGCTGAATGAAGCCATAC
CAAACGACGAGCGTGACACCACGATGCCTGTAGCAATGGCAACAACGTTGCGCAAACTATTAACTGGCGA
ACTACTTACTCTAGCTTCCCGGCAACAATTAATAGACTGGATGGAGGCGGATAAAGTTGCAGGACCACTT
CTGCGCTCGGCCCTTCCGGCTGGCTGGTTTATTGCTGATAAATCTGGAGCCGGTGAGCGTGGGTCTCGCG
GTATCATTGCAGCACTGGGGCCAGATGGTAAGCCCTCCCGTATCGTAGTTATCTACACGACGGGGAGTCA
GGCAACTATGGATGAACGAAATAGACAGATCGCTGAGATAGGTGCCTCACTGATTAAGCATTGGTAACTG
TCAGACCAAGTTTACTCATATATACTTTAGATTGATTTAAAACTTCATTTTTAATTTAAAAGGATCTAGG
TGAAGATCCTTTTTGATAATCTCATGACCAAAATCCCTTAACGTGAGTTTTCGTTCCACTGAGCGTCAGA
CCCCGTAGAAAAGATCAAAGGATCTTCTTGAGATCCTTTTTTTCTGCGCGTAATCTGCTGCTTGCAAACA
AAAAAACCACCGCTACCAGCGGTGGTTTGTTTGCCGGATCAAGAGCTACCAACTCTTTTTCCGAAGGTAA
CTGGCTTCAGCAGAGCGCAGATACCAAATACTGTTCTTCTAGTGTAGCCGTAGTTAGGCCACCACTTCAA
GAACTCTGTAGCACCGCCTACATACCTCGCTCTGCTAATCCTGTTACCAGTGGCTGCTGCCAGTGGCGAT
AAGTCGTGTCTTACCGGGTTGGACTCAAGACGATAGTTACCGGATAAGGCGCAGCGGTCGGGCTGAACGG
GGGGTTCGTGCACACAGCCCAGCTTGGAGCGAACGACCTACACCGAACTGAGATACCTACAGCGTGAGCT
ATGAGAAAGCGCCACGCTTCCCGAAGGGAGAAAGGCGGACAGGTATCCGGTAAGCGGCAGGGTCGGAACA
GGAGAGCGCACGAGGGAGCTTCCAGGGGGAAACGCCTGGTATCTTTATAGTCCTGTCGGGTTTCGCCACC
TCTGACTTGAGCGTCGATTTTTGTGATGCTCGTCAGGGGGGCGGAGCCTATGGAAAAACGCCAGCAACGC
GGCCTTTTTACGGTTCCTGGCCTTTTGCTGGCCTTTTGCTCACATGTTCTTTCCTGCGTTATCCCCTGAT
TCTGTGGATAACCGTATTACCGCCTTTGAGTGAGCTGATACCGCTCGCCGCAGCCGAACGACCGAGCGCA
GCGAGTCAGTGAGCGAGGAAGCGGAAGAGCGCCCAATACGCAAACCGCCTCTCCCCGCGCGTTGGCCGAT
TCATTAATGCAGGATCTCGATCCCGCGAAATTAATACGACTCACTATAGGGAGACCACAACGGTTTCCCT
CTAGAATCACCGAGTTTATTCTTGACACCTGATGCGATGAATGATATAATAGGAAAGTACTGTTTTGTTT
AACTTTAAGAAGGAGATATACATATGCGGGGTTCTCATCATCATCATCATCATGGTATGGCTAGCATGAC
TGGTGGACAGCAAATGGGTCGGGATCTGTACGACGATGACGATAAGGATCCGGTGAGCGTGATCAAGCCA
GAAATGAAGATGCGGTACTATATGGACGGCAGCGTCAACGGGCATGAGTTCACCGTGGAGGGGGAAGGCA
CCGGCCGGCCATACGAAGGTAAACACAAGATCACTCTGGACGTGACCAAGGGCGGACCTCTGCCCTTTGC
GTTCGATCTGCTCTCAACTGTTTTCAGCTACGGGAACAGAGCCCTGACCAAATACCCCGATGATATTCCC
GACTACTTTAAACAGTGCTTCCCGGGGGGGTATAGCTGGGAGAGGAAGTTCGAGTTCGAGGACGGCGGAC
TCGCCATCGCTAAAGCAGAAATCTCCCTGAAGGGAAATTGTTTTGAACACAAATCTACCATTGAGGGTAC
GTTCCCCGATTCTAGTCCTATCATGCAGAATAAAACCCTGGGTTGGGAGCCTAGCACAGAAAAGATGACA
GTGCGCGACGGCTCAATGAAGGGCGACGATGCCGCTTATCTGAAGCTTGTGGGGGGAGGAAACCACAAGT
GCTACTTTACAACAACTTATACCGCCAAAAAGAAGATTCCCAACCTGCCCGGCAGCCACTTTATCGGTCA
CCGGATTTCCTCCGTGGTCGAGGGCACCAAAATCAAGGTAATGGAGGACGCCATAGCACATTTGTACCCA
TTCAATGGAAGTTAG
