>Addgene plasmid #101642 | pRSM4 | depositor partial sequence | sequence record 191749 | KCyG4219
GTGAGCGTGATCAAGCCAGAAATGAAGATGCGGTACTATATGGACGGCAGCGTCAACGGGCATGAGTTCA
CCGTGGAGGGGGAAGGCACCGGCCGGCCATACGAAGGTAAACACAAGATCACTCTGGACGTGACCAAGGG
CGGACCTCTGCCCTTTGCGTTCGATCTGCTCTCAACTGTTTTCAGCTACGGGAACAGAGCCCTGACCAAA
TACCCCGATGATATTCCCGACTACTTTAAACAGTGCTTCCCGGGGGGGTATAGCTGGGAGAGGAAGTTCG
AGTTCGAGGACGGCGGACTCGCCATCGCTAAAGCAGAAATCTCCCTGAAGGGAAATTGTTTTGAACACAA
ATCTACCATTGAGGGTACGTTCCCCGATTCTAGTCCTATCATGCAGAATAAAACCCTGGGTTGGGAGCCT
AGCACAGAAAAGATGACAGTGCGCGACGGCTCAATGAAGGGCGACGATGCCGCTTATCTGAAGCTTGTGG
GGGGAGGAAACCACAAGTGCTACTTTACAACAACTTATACCGCCAAAAAGAAGATTCCCAACCTGCCCGG
CAGCCACTTTATCGGTCACCGGATTTCCTCCGTGGTCGAGGGCACCAAAATCAAGGTAATGGAGGACGCC
ATAGCACATTTGTACCCATTCAATGGAAGT
